>Addgene plasmid #65632 | pIK137 | depositor full sequence | sequence record 111543 | pIK137 sequence 7135 bps
TCGCGCGTTTCGGTGATGACGGTGAAAACCTCTGACACATGCAGCTCCCGGAGACGGTCACAGCTTGTCT
GTAAGCGGATGCCGGGAGCAGACAAGCCCGTCAGGGCGCGTCAGCGGGTGTTGGCGGGTGTCGGGGCTGG
CTTAACTATGCGGCATCAGAGCAGATTGTACTGAGAGTGCACCATATGCGGTGTGAAATACCGCACAGAT
GCGTAAGGAGAAAATACCGCATCAGGCGCCATTCGCCATTCAGGCTGCGCAACTGTTGGGAAGGGCGATC
GGTGCGGGCCTCTTCGCTATTACGCCAGCTGGCGAAAGGGGGATGTGCTGCAAGGCGATTAAGTTGGGTA
ACGCCAGGGTTTTCCCAGTCACGACGTTGTAAAACGACGGCCAGTGAATTCGAGCTCGGTACCTCGCGAA
TGCATCTAGATCTTTGTATAGAAAAGTTGGCACCTTTGGTCTTTTATTGTCAACTTCCATTGGTTCTTCC
ATTGTTTCTGTTAAATTAATGAATTTTTCATAAAATAAAGACATTATACAATATAAAAATGAAGAATTTA
TTGAAAATAAACTGCCAGAGAGAAAAAGTATGCAACACTCCCGCCGAGAGTGTTTGAAATGGTGTACGGT
ACATTTTCGTGCTAGGAGTTAGATGTGCAGGCAGCAACGAGAGGGGGAGAGATTTTTTTGGGCCTTGTGA
AATTAACGTGAGTTTTCTGGTCATCTGACTAATCATGTTGGTTTTTTGTTGGTTTATTTTGTTTTTATCT
TTGTTTTTATCCAGATTAGGAAATTTAAATTTTATGAATTTATAATGAGGTCAAACATTCAGTCCCAGCG
TTTTTCCTGTTCTCACTGTTTAGTCGAATTTTTATTTTAGGCTTTCAACAAATGTTCTAACTGTCTTATT
TGTGACCTCACTTTTTATATTTTTTTAATTTTTAAAAATATTAGAAGTTTCTAGGATAATTTTTTCGACT
TTTATTCTCTCTACCGTCCGCACTCTTCTTACTTTTAAATTAAATTGTTTTTTTTTCAGTTGGGAAACAC
TTTGCTCACAAGTTTGTACAAAAAAGCAGGCTCCATGAGTAAAGGAGAAGAACTTTTCACTGGAGTTGTC
CCAATTCTTGTTGAATTAGATGGTGATGTTAATGGGCACAAATTTTCTGTCAGTGGAGAGGGTGAAGGTG
ATGCAACATACGGAAAACTTACCCTTAAATTTATTTGCACTACTGGAAAACTACCTGTTCCATGGGTAAG
TTTAAACATATATATACTAACTAACCCTGATTATTTAAATTTTCAGCCAACACTTGTCACTACTTTCTGT
TATGGTGTTCAATGCTTCTCGAGATACCCAGATCATATGAAACGGCATGACTTTTTCAAGAGTGCCATGC
CCGAAGGTTATGTACAGGAAAGAACTATATTTTTCAAAGATGACGGGAACTACAAGACACGTAAGTTTAA
ACAGTTCGGTACTAACTAACCATACATATTTAAATTTTCAGGTGCTGAAGTCAAGTTTGAAGGTGATACC
CTTGTTAATAGAATCGAGTTAAAAGGTATTGATTTTAAAGAAGATGGAAACATTCTTGGACACAAATTGG
AATACAACTATAACTCACACAATGTATACATCATGGCAGACAAACAAAAGAATGGAATCAAAGTTGTAAG
TTTAAACATGATTTTACTAACTAACTAATCTGATTTAAATTTTCAGAACTTCAAAATTAGACACAACATT
GAAGATGGAAGCGTTCAACTAGCAGACCATTATCAACAAAATACTCCAATTGGCGATGGCCCTGTCCTTT
TACCAGACAACCATTACCTGTCCACACAATCTGCCCTTTCGAAAGATCCCAACGAAAAGAGAGACCACAT
GGTCCTTCTTGAGTTTGTAACAGCTGCTGGGATTACACATGGCATGGATGAACTATACAAATGCCCGGGG
GATCGGTGGAGCTCCACCGGTGGCGGCCGCTCTAGAACTAGTCCACCAAAGCCATCTGCCAAGGGAGCCA
AGAAGGCCGCCAAGACCGTCGTTGCCAAGCCAAAGGACGGAAAGAAGAGACGTCATGCCCGCAAGGAATC
GTACTCCGTCTACATCTACCGTGTTCTCAAGCAAGTTCACCCAGACACCGGAGTCTCCTCCAAGGCCATG
TCTATCATGAACTCCTTCGTCAACGATGTATTCGAACGCATCGCTTCGGAAGCTTCCCGTCTTGCTCATT
ACAACAAACGCTCAACGATCTCATCCCGCGAAATTCAAACCGCTGTCCGTTTGATTCTCCCAGGAGAACT
TGCCAAGCACGCCGTGTCTGAGGGAACCAAGGCCGTCACCAAGTACACTTCCAGCAAGTAAACCCAGCTT
TCTTGTACAAAGTGGGATAAATGCAAAATCCTTTCAAGCATTCCCTTCTTCTCTATCACTCTTCTTTCTT
TTTGTCAAAAAATTCTCTCGCTAATTTATTTGCTTTTTTAATGTTATTATTTTATGACTTTTTATAGTCA
CTGAAAAGTTTGCATCTGAGTGAAGTGAATGCTATCAAAATGTGATTCTGTCTGATGTACTTTCACAATC
TCTCTTCAATTCCATTTTGAAGTGCTTTAAACCCGAAAGGTTGAGAAAAATGCGAGCGCTCAAATATTTG
TATTGTGTTCGTTGAGTGACCCAACAAAAAGAGGAAACTTTATTGTGCCGCCAAGAAAAAAGTCTCACAA
CTATCGCCTAGTTCTAGACATTCTCTAATGAAAAAATCTTTCAGTTGAAATTGAAAATGAGTTAAAGTTG
GAGTTTTTATTGAAAACAGATTTCCGTGTGATTAGTGTTTTTAGCGAGTGTGACAGGACAGCGAAAAAAT
ATAGAAACAAGGGGGGAACTGAAAAGCTTAGGAATGCATTGAACATGAGAAGGGGAAGGGGAAGGAACAA
ACTAGACAGGAATTATTGGAATTTAATCACATTTGGAGTTTTTTTTCTATTCGACAGAATAATTATCCAG
AACATTTTTGTATTAAATATTTATGCATCATATGAGTAGTCGGCTTTGTTGTGCATGACGAGTTTGTTAT
CGACGAAATAGAAGCTGTCAGAACGAGTCTCGTTTGGATTGTTGATCATGTCGTCCACTGAAAAAGAGAT
TAGTCTTTTGAATTGTACTTTTTAGAATAATGACTCACTGAGTTGTTGAGAGAGTTGAGGGAACTCATAG
ATATGTTCACAGTTGTTTCGTGAATTCGGAATACAGAATCCGAATTCAAAGTCAAAACACTTCAGAAGGC
GATCTTTGAAGAAGTGACGTTCGATCATTCGGAAATGATGGATTGGGATGTCTCCTACTTTGAATTCCAC
AGTTGCTCCGACCGTTTTGAGTTTCAAAAAGTTTGGAGCAAATCTATAACGCACGTATCTTGCCGACTCC
TGTGGCGACTCATCATTCTCCTGATCGTTCTCCGGTTTGGCGATCTCGAAAAGCACTTGCTCAGTGTCCA
GATCACGGATTTGGAACTTGGTGAACTCGATGTTATAGATGTTCGCAGATGGGGAGCATAAGAATCCTAA
ATTTATGTTTTAAACTGAAATCCAAAGGGAGCAAGATACCTTGAGTGATTCCCGGAAGTGCTAAAACGTC
GTTCGGAGTGATTTGAGCTTTCTTCGCAAGCTCCGATTCCGTTGTGATTCCTTGTTCGGTGCTTGGTGGT
GGCCGTGGCATCTGGAAATATGGAAAAGTTCAACAAAAAGAAAAGAGAAAAGAATGAAATCGGATATCAA
GAGTTAGTTGAGCGGTTTCTCTAGTTTTCTGAGTCTCACCTGCGACGGGAAGGTCGCCGAGCCGGGTGGA
ATCGATTGTTGTTGCTCGGCTTTCATATCGGTTTGGTTGGAAGCGGCTGAAAACGGAAAGAAGTGGAAGA
AGGAAAAGAGTGTGGTGTGACAGGAAAATGGTAATTAGAGGGTGCCAAATAACCAGCTATATTTTGTTTT
TTTTTGAAAACATTTTTAAAAAGAAAAATACGATAATGATATCAGATGGATTTCCGGAAAACTGGTATGA
AAAATTTCAACCTTTTTGAGTACATGTAATCAAAATACACTTTGTAAATTATCATTTTTATTGAAACTCC
ACCATTTTTCTATTTATAACGCTAATAATTTGAAAAAGAAACCTATTGCGAACCGCGGGGTGAATCCCAA
AAACGAATGCGTTTTGGTGGAGTGATTGATTCGAATCGAAGAAGAAAAAGAAGAAGACGTGGAATAGAGA
GCTCACTCTTAACCGAGCAGCACACACCGACAGAAAAAAAAATGAAATGAATGAGGGTCTTCTTCTTCTT
CTTCTTCGAATGATTGACAGAAATGGGAAAAAGAGGAAGATTGAGAAGGGAAAAAGGAAGGAGAAAAGAA
GCAGAAGAAGACGTCAGAGAGGAGAGGAACGAGCGGAAAAGCAGCGGGCGCAAGTCATAGAAGTAGCAGA
GCTGGGGAGAAGAAGACACTATCCAAGAAAGGAATGACGAGAGAGTATGCAAAGGGGTATAGGGTGCAGA
CAGAATAGGAACAGAATAACAGATGATGAGCCAAGAAGAGTTGAAAAGGGCGATGAATTTGTCATGTAAC
TTAATTTGGGTCAATTTGAGCATGATGAATTGAAATCATCCCTTGTTGGGAGTTAATAACCGGTTTGTTA
TCAGAAACCCTGTAATAGAAGGGCGCCCTAACTTTGAGCCAATTCATCCCGGTTTCTGTCAAATATATCA
AAAAGTGGTCAACTGACAAATTGTTTTTGATATTATAATAAACATTTTATCCGTTAACAATTTTCGAATA
CTTTTTACAAGGACTTGGATAAATTGGCTCAAAGCCGGGCCCGTCGACTGCAGAGGCCTGCATGCAAGCT
TGGCGTAATCATGGTCATAGCTGTTTCCTGTGTGAAATTGTTATCCGCTCACAATTCCACACAACATACG
AGCCGGAAGCATAAAGTGTAAAGCCTGGGGTGCCTAATGAGTGAGCTAACTCACATTAATTGCGTTGCGC
TCACTGCCCGCTTTCCAGTCGGGAAACCTGTCGTGCCAGCTGCATTAATGAATCGGCCAACGCGCGGGGA
GAGGCGGTTTGCGTATTGGGCGCTCTTCCGCTTCCTCGCTCACTGACTCGCTGCGCTCGGTCGTTCGGCT
GCGGCGAGCGGTATCAGCTCACTCAAAGGCGGTAATACGGTTATCCACAGAATCAGGGGATAACGCAGGA
AAGAACATGTGAGCAAAAGGCCAGCAAAAGGCCAGGAACCGTAAAAAGGCCGCGTTGCTGGCGTTTTTCC
ATAGGCTCCGCCCCCCTGACGAGCATCACAAAAATCGACGCTCAAGTCAGAGGTGGCGAAACCCGACAGG
ACTATAAAGATACCAGGCGTTTCCCCCTGGAAGCTCCCTCGTGCGCTCTCCTGTTCCGACCCTGCCGCTT
ACCGGATACCTGTCCGCCTTTCTCCCTTCGGGAAGCGTGGCGCTTTCTCATAGCTCACGCTGTAGGTATC
TCAGTTCGGTGTAGGTCGTTCGCTCCAAGCTGGGCTGTGTGCACGAACCCCCCGTTCAGCCCGACCGCTG
CGCCTTATCCGGTAACTATCGTCTTGAGTCCAACCCGGTAAGACACGACTTATCGCCACTGGCAGCAGCC
ACTGGTAACAGGATTAGCAGAGCGAGGTATGTAGGCGGTGCTACAGAGTTCTTGAAGTGGTGGCCTAACT
ACGGCTACACTAGAAGAACAGTATTTGGTATCTGCGCTCTGCTGAAGCCAGTTACCTTCGGAAAAAGAGT
TGGTAGCTCTTGATCCGGCAAACAAACCACCGCTGGTAGCGGTGGTTTTTTTGTTTGCAAGCAGCAGATT
ACGCGCAGAAAAAAAGGATCTCAAGAAGATCCTTTGATCTTTTCTACGGGGTCTGACGCTCAGTGGAACG
AAAACTCACGTTAAGGGATTTTGGTCATGAGATTATCAAAAAGGATCTTCACCTAGATCCTTTTAAATTA
AAAATGAAGTTTTAAATCAATCTAAAGTATATATGAGTAAACTTGGTCTGACAGTTACCAATGCTTAATC
AGTGAGGCACCTATCTCAGCGATCTGTCTATTTCGTTCATCCATAGTTGCCTGACTCCCCGTCGTGTAGA
TAACTACGATACGGGAGGGCTTACCATCTGGCCCCAGTGCTGCAATGATACCGCGAGACCCACGCTCACC
GGCTCCAGATTTATCAGCAATAAACCAGCCAGCCGGAAGGGCCGAGCGCAGAAGTGGTCCTGCAACTTTA
TCCGCCTCCATCCAGTCTATTAATTGTTGCCGGGAAGCTAGAGTAAGTAGTTCGCCAGTTAATAGTTTGC
GCAACGTTGTTGCCATTGCTACAGGCATCGTGGTGTCACGCTCGTCGTTTGGTATGGCTTCATTCAGCTC
CGGTTCCCAACGATCAAGGCGAGTTACATGATCCCCCATGTTGTGCAAAAAAGCGGTTAGCTCCTTCGGT
CCTCCGATCGTTGTCAGAAGTAAGTTGGCCGCAGTGTTATCACTCATGGTTATGGCAGCACTGCATAATT
CTCTTACTGTCATGCCATCCGTAAGATGCTTTTCTGTGACTGGTGAGTACTCAACCAAGTCATTCTGAGA
ATAGTGTATGCGGCGACCGAGTTGCTCTTGCCCGGCGTCAATACGGGATAATACCGCGCCACATAGCAGA
ACTTTAAAAGTGCTCATCATTGGAAAACGTTCTTCGGGGCGAAAACTCTCAAGGATCTTACCGCTGTTGA
GATCCAGTTCGATGTAACCCACTCGTGCACCCAACTGATCTTCAGCATCTTTTACTTTCACCAGCGTTTC
TGGGTGAGCAAAAACAGGAAGGCAAAATGCCGCAAAAAAGGGAATAAGGGCGACACGGAAATGTTGAATA
CTCATACTCTTCCTTTTTCAATATTATTGAAGCATTTATCAGGGTTATTGTCTCATGAGCGGATACATAT
TTGAATGTATTTAGAAAAATAAACAAATAGGGGTTCCGCGCACATTTCCCCGAAAAGTGCCACCTGACGT
CTAAGAAACCATTATTATCATGACATTAACCTATAAAAATAGGCGTATCACGAGGCCCTTTCGTC
Features (pLannotate 1.2.2; 20 found; start..end, strand, type, name):
    137..236     +  misc_feature   bom (fragment): basis of mobility region from pBR322
    242..399     -  CDS            lacZα (fragment): LacZα fragment of β-galactosidase; lacZ fragment
    432..449     +  protein_bind   attB4 (fragment): mutant version of attB; core recombination site for the Gateway® BP reaction BP Clonase™
    450..1049    +  promoter       eft-3 promoter: eft-3; promoter for the C. elegans elongation factor 1α gene (Mitrovich and Anderson, 2000)
   1058..1082    +  protein_bind   attB1: mutant version of attB; recombination site for the Gateway® BP reaction BP Clonase™
   1088..1948    +  CDS            sg25: sg25 is a basic (constitutively fluorescent) green fluorescent protein published in 1997, derived from Aequorea victoria.
   1978..2002    +  misc_feature   MCS (fragment): pBluescript multiple cloning site
   2003..2368    +  CDS            his-11: H2B1_CAEEL - Experimental evidence at protein level: Swiss-Prot protein existence level 1. Core component of nucleosome. Nucleosomes wrap and compact DNA into chromatin, limiting DNA accessibility to the cellular machineries which require DNA as a template. Histones thereby play a central role in transcription regulation, DNA repair, DNA replication and chromosomal stability. DNA accessibility is regulated via a complex set of post-translational modifications of histones, also called histone code, and nucleosome remodeling. From Caenorhabditis elegans.
   2375..2395    -  protein_bind   attB2: mutant version of attB; core recombination site for the Gateway® BP reaction BP Clonase™
   2401..2724    +  terminator     tbb-2 terminator: tbb-2; transcription terminator for the C. elegans tubulin beta-2 gene
   3034..3876    -  CDS            unc-119: UN119_CAEEL - Experimental evidence at protein level: Swiss-Prot protein existence level 1. Myristoyl-binding protein that acts as a cargo adapter: specifically binds the myristoyl moiety of a subset of N-terminally myristoylated proteins and is required for their localization. Plays a key role in ciliary membrane localization of proteins. Required for the establishment or function of the nervous system. From Caenorhabditis elegans.
   3987..4004    +  misc_feature   P element 5' end (fragment): No description available
   4938..4954    -  protein_bind   lac operator: The lac repressor binds to the lac operator to inhibit transcription in E. coli. This inhibition can be relieved by adding lactose or isopropyl-β-D-thiogalactopyranoside (IPTG). lac repressor encoded by lacI
   4962..4992    -  promoter       lac promoter: promoter for the E. coli lac operon
   5007..5028    -  protein_bind   CAP binding site: CAP binding activates transcription in the presence of cAMP. E. coli catabolite activator protein
   5041..5133    -  CDS            lacI (fragment): lac repressor; lacI; The lac repressor binds to the lac operator to inhibit transcription in E. coli. This inhibition can be relieved by adding lactose or isopropyl-β-D-thiogalactopyranoside (IPTG).
   5316..5904    -  rep_origin     ori: high-copy-number ColE1/pMB1/pBR322/pUC origin of replication
   6075..6935    -  CDS            AmpR: β-lactamase; bla; confers resistance to ampicillin, carbenicillin, and related antibiotics
   6936..7040    -  promoter       AmpR promoter: bla
   7135..35      +  CDS            rop (fragment) (across the origin): Rop protein, which maintains plasmids at low copy number; rop
