[The description below was written by a language model from this plasmid's Addgene catalogue record and pLannotate feature annotations shown in this document.]
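Description:
pIK137 is a 7,135 bp C. elegans expression plasmid built by Gibson assembly in the pUC57 cloning backbone. In E. coli it replicates from the high-copy ColE1/pUC origin and is selected with ampicillin through the bla (AmpR) gene and its native promoter. Remnants of the lacZα/lac promoter–operator region flank the insert, as expected for a pUC-type vector.

The roughly 4.4 kb insert carries two functional units. The first is a reporter cassette in which the promoter of the translation elongation factor gene eef-1A.1 (formerly called eft-3) drives ubiquitous expression of GFP fused to histone H2B, annotated as his-11. It ends in the tbb-2 (β-tubulin) 3'UTR/terminator. Because H2B is incorporated into nucleosomes, the fusion concentrates green fluorescence on chromatin and gives a bright, easily scored nuclear signal. Short attB4, attB1 and attB2 sites lie between the promoter, coding region and 3'UTR, which suggests the cassette came from Gateway-assembled components. The second unit, in the opposite orientation, is a C. briggsae unc-119 rescuing fragment. The automated annotation matched it to the C. elegans UNC-119 protein by homology. This fragment restores normal movement to unc-119 mutant worms and so serves as a visible marker for transgenic animals.

The plasmid was deposited with a study of CRISPR/Cas9 genome editing in C. elegans that compared templates for homology-mediated repair and examined knock-ins by homology-independent DNA repair. The record does not state the plasmid's exact role in those experiments, though its combination of a selectable rescue marker and a nuclear GFP reporter would suit use as donor or marker DNA.
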