Addgene plasmid #65632: pIK137
Purpose: Expresses gfp::h2b in C. elegans cells from the ubiquitous eef-1A.1 (eft-3) promoter and contains a C. briggsae unc-119 rescuing fragment
Depositing lab: Iskra Katic. Depositing organization: Friedrich Miescher Institute for Biomedical Research. Publication: CRISPR/Cas9 Genome Editing in Caenorhabditis elegans: Evaluation of Templates for Homology-Mediated Repair and Knock-Ins by Homology-Independent DNA Repair. Katic I, Xu L, Ciosk R. G3 (Bethesda). 2015 Jun 3. pii: g3.115.019273. doi: 10.1534/g3.115.019273. PubMed 26044730.
Backbone
  Vector backbone: pUC57
  Backbone manufacturer: Genscript
  Backbone size w/o insert (bp): 2710
  Total vector size (bp): 7135
  Vector type: Worm Expression
Growth in bacteria
  Bacterial resistance: Ampicillin, 100 μg/mL
  Growth temperature: 37°C
  Growth strain: XL1 Blue
  Copy number: High Copy
Gene/Insert
  Gene/Insert name: Peft-3::gfp::h2b::tbb-2 3'UTR, C. briggsae unc-119 rescue fragment
  Species: C. elegans (nematode); C. briggsae
  Insert size (bp): 4433
  Cloning method: Gibson Cloning
  Sequencing primers: 5′ M13F; 3′ M13R
Terms and licenses: Academic/Nonprofit Terms; Industry Terms: Not Available to Industry
Depositor comments: Please note: eft-3 has officially been changed to eef-1A.1 Please see the eef-1A.1 WormBase entry for details: http://www.wormbase.org/species/c_elegans/gene/WBGene00001168#05-9g-3
How to cite: pIK137 was a gift from Iskra Katic (Addgene plasmid # 65632 ; http://n2t.net/addgene:65632 ; RRID:Addgene_65632)
