>Addgene plasmid #65632 | pIK137 | addgene partial sequence | sequence record 115247 | GFP-F 5'-GGTCCTTCTTGAGTTTGTAAC-3'
ATGGCATGGATGAACTATACAAATGCCCGGGGGATCGGTGGAGCTCCACCGGTGGCGGCCGCTCTAGAAC
TAGTCCACCAAAGCCATCTGCCAAGGGAGCCAAGAAGGCCGCCAAGACCGTCGTTGCCAAGCCAAAGGAC
GGAAAGAAGAGACGTCATGCCCGCAAGGAATCGTACTCCGTCTACATCTACCGTGTTCTCAAGCAAGTTC
ACCCAGACACCGGAGTCTCCTCCAAGGCCATGTCTATCATGAACTCCTTCGTCAACGATGTATTCGAACG
CATCGCTTCGGAAGCTTCCCGTCTTGCTCATTACAACAAACGCTCAACGATCTCATCCCGCGAAATTCAA
ACCGCTGTCCGTTTGATTCTCCCAGGAGAACTTGCCAAGCACGCCGTGTCTGAGGGAACCAAGGCCGTCA
CCAAGTACACTTCCAGCAAGTAAACCCAGCTTTCTTGTACAAAGTGGGATAAATGCAAAATCCTTTCAAG
CATTCCCTTCTTCTCTATCACTCTTCTTTCTTTTTGTCAAAAAATTCTCTCGCTAATTTATTTGCTTTTT
TAATGTTATTATTTTATGACTTTTTATAGTCACTGAAAAGTTTGCATCTGAGTGAAGTGAATGCTATCAA
AATGTGATTCTGTCTGATGTACTTTCACAATCTCTCTTCAATTCCATTTTGAAGTGCTTTAAACCCGAAA
GGTTGAGAAAAATGCGAGCGCTCAAATATTTGTATTGTGTTCGTTGAGTGACCCAACAAAAAGAGGAAAC
TTTATTGTGCCGCCAAGAAAAAAGTCTCACAACTATCGCCTAGTTCTAGACATTCTCTAATGAAAAAATC
TTTCAGTTGAAATTGAAAATGAGTTAAAGTTGGAGTTTTTATTGAAAACAGATTTCCGTGTGATTAGTGT
TTTTAGCGAGTGTGACAGGACAGCGAAAAAATATAGAAACAAGGGGGGAACTGAAAAGCTTAGGAATGCA
TTGAACATGAGAAGGGGAAGGGGAAGGAACAAACTAGACAGGAATTATTGGAATTTAATC
