>Addgene plasmid #65632 | pIK137 | addgene partial sequence | sequence record 115255 | M13pUC-Fwd 5'-CCCAGTCACGACGTTGTAAAACG-3'
TCGAGCTCGGTACCTCGCGAATGCATCTAGATCTTTGTATAGAAAAGTTGGCACCTTTGGTCTTTTATTG
TCAACTTCCATTGGTTCTTCCATTGTTTCTGTTAAATTAATGAATTTTTCATAAAATAAAGACATTATAC
AATATAAAAATGAAGAATTTATTGAAAATAAACTGCCAGAGAGAAAAAGTATGCAACACTCCCGCCGAGA
GTGTTTGAAATGGTGTACGGTACATTTTCGTGCTAGGAGTTAGATGTGCAGGCAGCAACGAGAGGGGGAG
AGATTTTTTTGGGCCTTGTGAAATTAACGTGAGTTTTCTGGTCATCTGACTAATCATGTTGGTTTTTTGT
TGGTTTATTTTGTTTTTATCTTTGTTTTTATCCAGATTAGGAAATTTAAATTTTATGAATTTATAATGAG
GTCAAACATTCAGTCCCAGCGTTTTTCCTGTTCTCACTGTTTAGTCGAATTTTTATTTTAGGCTTTCAAC
AAATGTTCTAACTGTCTTATTTGTGACCTCACTTTTTATATTTTTTTAATTTTTAAAAATATTAGAAGTT
TCTAGGATAATTTTTTCGACTTTTATTCTCTCTACCGTCCGCACTCTTCTTACTTTTAAATTAAATTGTT
TTTTTTTCAGTTGGGAAACACTTTGCTCACAAGTTTGTACAAAAAAGCAGGCTCCATGAGTAAAGGAGAA
GAACTTTTCACTGGAGTTGTCCCAATTCTTGTTGAATTAGATGGTGATGTTAATGGGCACAAATTTTCTG
TCAGTGGAGAGGGTGAAGGTGATGCAACATACGGAAAACTTACCCTTAAATTTATTTGCACTACTGGAAA
ACTACCTGTTCCATGGGTAAGTTTAAACATATATATACTAACTAACCCTGATTATTTAAATTTTCAGCCA
ACACTTGTCACTACTTTCTGTTATGGTGTTCAATGCTTCTCGAGATACCCAGATCATATGAAACGGCATG
ACTTTTTCAAGAGTGCCATGCCCGAAGGTTATGTACAGGAAAGAAC
