>Addgene plasmid #65632 | pIK137 | addgene partial sequence | sequence record 115257 | M13pUC-Rev 5'-AGCGGATAACAATTTCACACAGG-3'
TGACCATGATTACGCCAAGCTTGCATGCAGGCCTCTGCAGTCGACGGGCCCGGCTTTGAGCCAATTTATC
CAAGTCCTTGTAAAAAGTATTCGAAAATTGTTAACGGATAAAATGTTTATTATAATATCAAAAACAATTT
GTCAGTTGACCACTTTTTGATATATTTGACAGAAACCGGGATGAATTGGCTCAAAGTTAGGGCGCCCTTC
TATTACAGGGTTTCTGATAACAAACCGGTTATTAACTCCCAACAAGGGATGATTTCAATTCATCATGCTC
AAATTGACCCAAATTAAGTTACATGACAAATTCATCGCCCTTTTCAACTCTTCTTGGCTCATCATCTGTT
ATTCTGTTCCTATTCTGTCTGCACCCTATACCCCTTTGCATACTCTCTCGTCATTCCTTTCTTGGATAGT
GTCTTCTTCTCCCCAGCTCTGCTACTTCTATGACTTGCGCCCGCTGCTTTTCCGCTCGTTCCTCTCCTCT
CTGACGTCTTCTTCTGCTTCTTTTCTCCTTCCTTTTTCCCTTCTCAATCTTCCTCTTTTTCCCATTTCTG
TCAATCATTCGAAGAAGAAGAAGAAGAAGACCCTCATTCATTTCATTTTTTTTTCTGTCGGTGTGTGCTG
CTCGGTTAAGAGTGAGCTCTCTATTCCACGTCTTCTTCTTTTTCTTCTTCGATTCGAATCAATCACTCCA
CCAAAACGCATTCGTTTTTGGGATTCACCCCGCGGTTCGCAATAGGTTTCTTTTTCAAATTATTAGCGTT
ATAAATAGAAAAATGGTGGAGTTTCAATAAAAATGATAATTTACAAAGTGTATTTTGATTACATGTACTC
AAAAAGGTTGAAATTTTTCATACCAGTTTTCCGGAAATCCATCTGATATCATTATCGTATTTTTCTTTTT
AAAAATGTTTTCAAAAAAA
